>Addgene plasmid #141342 | pLD-puro-Cn-VA-NHEJ1-S262E/S263E | addgene full sequence | sequence record 299731 | Addgene NGS Result
CGTTACATAACTTACGGTAAATGGCCCGCCTGGCTGACCGCCCAACGACCCCCGCCCATTGACGTCAATA
ATGACGTATGTTCCCATAGTAACGCCAATAGGGACTTTCCATTGACGTCAATGGGTGGAGTATTTACGGT
AAACTGCCCACTTGGCAGTACATCAAGTGTATCATATGCCAAGTACGCCCCCTATTGACGTCAATGACGG
TAAATGGCCCGCCTGGCATTATGCCCAGTACATGACCTTATGGGACTTTCCTACTTGGCAGTACATCTAC
GTATTAGTCATCGCTATTACCATGGTGATGCGGTTTTGGCAGTACATCAATGGGCGTGGATAGCGGTTTG
ACTCACGGGGATTTCCAAGTCTCCACCCCATTGACGTCAATGGGAGTTTGTTTTGGCACCAAAATCAACG
GGACTTTCCAAAATGTCGTAACAACTCCGCCCCATTGACGCAAATGGGCGGTAGGCGTGTACGGTGGGAG
GTCTATATAAGCAGAGCTCGTTTAGTGAACCGTCAGATCGCCTGGAGACGCCATCCACGCTGTGCTAGCA
CCATGGACTACAAAGACCATGACGGTGATTATAAAGATCATGACATCGATTACAAGGATGACGATGACAA
GCCTGCAGGAGAAAATCTGTACTTCCAGGGGAGAGGAGGCAGCGAGAACCTGTACTTTCAGGGGCCTGCA
GGAAGACATCACCATCACCATCACAGCGGCGGAAGATGGAGCCACCCTCAGTTCGAGAAGGGAGGAGGAA
GCGGCGGAGGCAGCGGAGGAGGAAGCTGGAGCCACCCGCAGTTCGAGAAAGCGATCGCCAGAGAGCTGTT
CAACCTGCTGGGCGAGAACCAGCCCCCCGTGGTGATCAAGGCGATCGCCACCGGTATGGAAGAACTGGAG
CAAGGCCTGTTGATGCAGCCATGGGCGTGGCTACAGCTTGCAGAGAACTCCCTCTTGGCCAAGGTTTTTA
TCACCAAGCAGGGCTATGCCTTGTTGGTTTCAGATCTTCAACAGGTGTGGCATGAACAGGTGGACACTAG
TGTGGTCAGCCAGCGAGCCAAGGAGCTGAACAAGCGGCTCACTGCTCCTCCTGCAGCTTTCCTCTGTCAT
TTGGATAATCTCCTTCGCCCATTGTTGAAGGACGCTGCTCACCCTAGCGAAGCTACCTTCTCCTGTGATT
GTGTGGCAGATGCACTGATTCTACGGGTGCGAAGTGAGCTCTCTGGCCTCCCCTTCTATTGGAATTTCCA
CTGCATGCTAGCTAGTCCTTCCCTGGTCTCCCAACATTTGATTCGTCCTCTGATGGGCATGAGTCTGGCA
TTACAGTGCCAAGTGAGGGAGCTAGCAACGTTACTTCATATGAAAGACCTAGAGATCCAAGACTACCAGG
AGAGTGGGGCTACGCTGATTCGAGATCGATTGAAGACAGAACCATTTGAAGAAAATTCCTTCTTGGAACA
ATTTATGATAGAGAAACTGCCAGAGGCATGCAGCATTGGTGATGGAAAGCCCTTTGTCATGAATCTGCAG
GATCTGTATATGGCAGTCACCACACAAGAGGTCCAAGTGGGACAGAAGCATCAAGGCGCTGGAGATCCTC
ATACCTCAAACAGTGCTTCCCTGCAAGGAATCGATAGCCAATGTGTAAACCAGCCAGAACAACTGGTCGA
GGAGGCCCCAACCCTCTCAGCACCTGAGAAAGAGTCCACGGGTACTTCAGGCCCTCTGCAGAGACCTCAG
CTGTCAAAGGTCAAGAGGAAGAAGCCAAGGGGTCTCTTCAGTTAATCTAGATGGGGTGGCTTCGAATTCT
CGACCTCGAGACAAATGGCAGTATTCATCCACAATTTTAAAAGAAAAGGGGGGATTGGGGGGTACAGTGC
AGGGGAAAGAATAGTAGACATAATAGCAACAGACATACAAACTAAAGAATTACAAAAACAAATTACAAAA
ATTCAAAATTTTCGGGTTTATTACAGGGACAGCAGAGATCCACTTTGGCCGCGGCTCGAGGGGGTTGGGG
TTGCGCCTTTTCCAAGGCAGCCCTGGGTTTGCGCAGGGACGCGGCTGCTCTGGGCGTGGTTCCGGGAAAC
GCAGCGGCGCCGACCCTGGGTCTCGCACATTCTTCACGTCCGTTCGCAGCGTCACCCGGATCTTCGCCGC
TACCCTTGTGGGCCCCCCGGCGACGCTTCCTGCTCCGCCCCTAAGTCGGGAAGGTTCCTTGCGGTTCGCG
GCGTGCCGGACGTGACAAACGGAAGCCGCACGTCTCACTAGTACCCTCGCAGACGGACAGCGCCAGGGAG
CAATGGCAGCGCGCCGACCGCGATGGGCTGTGGCCAATAGCGGCTGCTCAGCAGGGCGCGCCGAGAGCAG
CGGCCGGGAAGGGGCGGTGCGGGAGGCGGGGTGTGGGGCGGTAGTGTGGGCCCTGTTCCTGCCCGCGCGG
TGTTCCGCATTCTGCAAGCCTCCGGAGCGCACGTCGGCAGTCGGCTCCCTCGTTGACCGAATCACCGACC
TCTCTCCCCAGGGGGATCCACCGGAGCTTACCATGACCGAGTACAAGCCCACGGTGCGCCTCGCCACCCG
CGACGACGTCCCCAGGGCCGTACGCACCCTCGCCGCCGCGTTCGCCGACTACCCCGCCACGCGCCACACC
GTCGATCCGGACCGCCACATCGAGCGGGTCACCGAGCTGCAAGAACTCTTCCTCACGCGCGTCGGGCTCG
ACATCGGCAAGGTGTGGGTCGCGGACGACGGCGCCGCGGTGGCGGTCTGGACCACGCCGGAGAGCGTCGA
AGCGGGGGCGGTGTTCGCCGAGATCGGCCCGCGCATGGCCGAGTTGAGCGGTTCCCGGCTGGCCGCGCAG
CAACAGATGGAAGGCCTCCTGGCGCCGCACCGGCCCAAGGAGCCCGCGTGGTTCCTGGCCACCGTCGGCG
TCTCGCCCGACCACCAGGGCAAGGGTCTGGGCAGCGCCGTCGTGCTCCCCGGAGTGGAGGCGGCCGAGCG
CGCCGGGGTGCCCGCCTTCCTGGAGACCTCCGCGCCCCGCAACCTCCCCTTCTACGAGCGGCTCGGCTTC
ACCGTCACCGCCGACGTCGAGGTGCCCGAAGGACCGCGCACCTGGTGCATGACCCGCAAGCCCGGTGCCT
GACGCCCGCCCCACGACCCGCAGCGCCCGACCGAAAGGAGCGCACGACCCCATGCATCGGTACCTTTAAG
ACCAATGACTTACAAGGCAGCTGTAGATCTTAGCCACTTTTTAAAAGAAAAGGGGGGACTGGAAGGGCTA
ATTCACTCCCAACGAAGACAAGATCTGCTTTTTGCTTGTACTGGGTCTCTCTGGTTAGACCAGATCTGAG
CCTGGGAGCTCTCTGGCTAACTAGGGAACCCACTGCTTAAGCCTCAATAAAGCTTGCCTTGAGTGCTTCA
AGTAGTGTGTGCCCGTCTGTTGTGTGACTCTGGTAACTAGAGATCCCTCAGACCCTTTTAGTCAGTGTGG
AAAATCTCTAGCAGTAGTAGTTCATGTCATCTTATTATTCAGTATTTATAACTTGCAAAGAAATGAATAT
CAGAGAGTGAGAGGAACTTGTTTATTGCAGCTTATAATGGTTACAAATAAAGCAATAGCATCACAAATTT
CACAAATAAAGCATTTTTTTCACTGCATTCTAGTTGTGGTTTGTCCAAACTCATCAATGTATCTTATCAT
GTCTGGCTCTAGCTATCCCGCCCCTAACTCCGCCCATCCCGCCCCTAACTCCGCCCAGTTCCGCCCATTC
TCCGCCCCATGGCTGACTAATTTTTTTTATTTATGCAGAGGCCGAGGCCGCCTCGGCCTCTGAGCTATTC
CAGAAGTAGTGAGGAGGCTTTTTTGGAGGCCTAGGGACGTACCCAATTCGCCCTATAGTGAGTCGTATTA
CGCGCGCTCACTGGCCGTCGTTTTACAACGTCGTGACTGGGAAAACCCTGGCGTTACCCAACTTAATCGC
CTTGCAGCACATCCCCCTTTCGCCAGCTGGCGTAATAGCGAAGAGGCCCGCACCGATCGCCCTTCCCAAC
AGTTGCGCAGCCTGAATGGCGAATGGG
[124 nt withheld, positions 4088-4211]
C
[91 nt withheld, positions 4213-4303]
A
[49 nt withheld, positions 4305-4353]
CCTTTGACGTTGGAGTCCACGTTCTTT
[37 nt withheld, positions 4381-4417]
ACCCTATCTCGGTCTATTCTTTTGATTTATAAGGGATTTTGCCGATTTCGGCCTATTGGTTAAAAAATGA
GCTGATTTAACAAAAATTTAACGCGAATTTTAACAAAATATTAACGCTTACAATTTAGGTGGCACTTTTC
GGGGAAATGTGCGCGGAACCCCTATTTGTTTATTTTTCTAAATACATTCAAATATGTATCCGCTCATGAG
ACAATAACCCTGATAAATGCTTCAATAATATTGAAAAAGGAAGAGTATGAGTATTCAACATTTCCGTGTC
GCCCTTATTCCCTTTTTTGCGGCATTTTGCCTTCCTGTTTTTGCTCACCCAGAAACGCTGGTGAAAGTAA
AAGATGCTGAAGATCAGTTGGGTGCACGAGTGGGTTACATCGAACTGGATCTCAACAGCGGTAAGATCCT
TGAGAGTTTTCGCCCCGAAGAACGTTTTCCAATGATGAGCACTTTTAAAGTTCTGCTATGTGGCGCGGTA
TTATCCCGTATTGACGCCGGGCAAGAGCAACTCGGTCGCCGCATACACTATTCTCAGAATGACTTGGTTG
AGTACTCACCAGTCACAGAAAAGCATCTTACGGATGGCATGACAGTAAGAGAATTATGCAGTGCTGCCAT
AACCATGAGTGATAACACTGCGGCCAACTTACTTCTGACAACGATCGGAGGACCGAAGGAGCTAACCGCT
TTTTTGCACAACATGGGGGATCATGTAACTCGCCTTGATCGTTGGGAACCGGAGCTGAATGAAGCCATAC
CAAACGACGAGCGTGACACCACGATGCCTGTAGCAATGGCAACAACGTTGCGCAAACTATTAACTGGCGA
ACTACTTACTCTAGCTTCCCGGCAACAATTAATAGACTGGATGGAGGCGGATAAAGTTGCAGGACCACTT
CTGCGCTCGGCCCTTCCGGCTGGCTGGTTTATTGCTGATAAATCTGGAGCCGGTGAGCGTGGGTCTCGCG
GTATCATTGCAGCACTGGGGCCAGATGGTAAGCCCTCCCGTATCGTAGTTATCTACACGACGGGGAGTCA
GGCAACTATGGATGAACGAAATAGACAGATCGCTGAGATAGGTGCCTCACTGATTAAGCATTGGTAACTG
TCAGACCAAGTTTACTCATATATACTTTAGATTGATTTAAAACTTCATTTTTAATTTAAAAGGATCTAGG
TGAAGATCCTTTTTGATAATCTCATGACCAAAATCCCTTAACGTGAGTTTTCGTTCCACTGAGCGTCAGA
CCCCGTAGAAAAGATCAAAGGATCTTCTTGAGATCCTTTTTTTCTGCGCGTAATCTGCTGCTTGCAAACA
AAAAAACCACCGCTACCAGCGGTGGTTTGTTTGCCGGATCAAGAGCTACCAACTCTTTTTCCGAAGGTAA
CTGGCTTCAGCAGAGCGCAGATACCAAATACTGTTCTTCTAGTGTAGCCGTAGTTAGGCCACCACTTCAA
GAACTCTGTAGCACCGCCTACATACCTCGCTCTGCTAATCCTGTTACCAGTGGCTGCTGCCAGTGGCGAT
AAGTCGTGTCTTACCGGGTTGGACTCAAGACGATAGTTACCGGATAAGGCGCAGCGGTCGGGCTGAACGG
GGGGTTCGTGCACACAGCCCAGCTTGGAGCGAACGACCTACACCGAACTGAGATACCTACAGCGTGAGCT
ATGAGAAAGCGCCACGCTTCCCGAAGGGAGAAAGGCGGACAGGTATCCGGTAAGCGGCAGGGTCGGAACA
GGAGAGCGCACGAGGGAGCTTCCAGGGGGAAACGCCTGGTATCTTTATAGTCCTGTCGGGTTTCGCCACC
TCTGACTTGAGCGTCGATTTTTGTGATGCTCGTCAGGGGGGCGGAGCCTATGGAAAAACGCCAGCAACGC
GGCCTTTTTACGGTTCCTGGCCTTTTGCTGGCCTTTTGCTCACATGTTCTTTCCTGCGTTATCCCCTGAT
TCTGTGGATAACCGTATTACCGCCTTTGAGTGAGCTGATACCGCTCGCCGCAGCCGAACGACCGAGCGCA
GCGAGTCAGTGAGCGAGGAAGCGGAAGAGCGCCCAATACGCAAACCGCCTCTCCCCGCGCGTTGGCCGAT
TCATTAATGCAGCTGGCACGACAGGTTTCCCGACTGGAAAGCGGGCAGTGAGCGCAACGCAATTAATGTG
AGTTAGCTCACTCATTAGGCACCCCAGGCTTTACACTTTATGCTTCCGGCTCGTATGTTGTGTGGAATTG
TGAGCGGATAACAATTTCACACAGGAAACAGCTATGACCATGATTACGCCAAGCGCGCAATTAACCCTCA
CTAAAGGGAACAAAAGCTGGAGCTGCAAGCTTAATGTAGTCTTATGCAATACTCTTGTAGTCTTGCAACA
TGGTAACGATGAGTTAGCAACATGCCTTACAAGGAGAGAAAAAGCACCGTGCATGCCGATTGGTGGAAGT
AAGGTGGTACGATCGTGCCTTATTAGGAAGGCAACAGACGGGTCTGACATGGATTGGACGAACCACTGAA
TTGCCGCATTGCAGAGATATTGTATTTAAGTGCCTAGCTCGATACATAAACGGGTCTCTCTGGTTAGACC
AGATCTGAGCCTGGGAGCTCTCTGGCTAACTAGGGAACCCACTGCTTAAGCCTCAATAAAGCTTGCCTTG
AGTGCTTCAAGTAGTGTGTGCCCGTCTGTTGTGTGACTCTGGTAACTAGAGATCCCTCAGACCCTTTTAG
TCAGTGTGGAAAATCTCTAGCAGTGGCGCCCGAACAGGGACTTGAAAGCGAAAGGGAAACCAGAGGAGCT
CTCTCGACGCAGGACTCGGCTTGCTGAAGCGCGCACGGCAAGAGGCGAGGGGCGGCGACTGGTGAGTACG
CCAAAAATTTTGACTAGCGGAGGCTAGAAGGAGAGAGATGGGTGCGAGAGCGTCAGTATTAAGCGGGGGA
GAATTAGATCGCGATGGGAAAAAATTCGGTTAAGGCCAGGGGGAAAGAAAAAATATAAATTAAAACATAT
AGTATGGGCAAGCAGGGAGCTAGAACGATTCGCAGTTAATCCTGGCCTGTTAGAAACATCAGAAGGCTGT
AGACAAATACTGGGACAGCTACAACCATCCCTTCAGACAGGATCAGAAGAACTTAGATCATTATATAATA
CAGTAGCAACCCTCTATTGTGTGCATCAAAGGATAGAGATAAAAGACACCAAGGAAGCTTTAGACAAGAT
AGAGGAAGAGCAAAACAAAAGTAAGACCACCGCACAGCAAGCGGCCGCTGATCTTCAGACCTGGAGGAGG
AGATATGAGGGACAATTGGAGAAGTGAATTATATAAATATAAAGTAGTAAAAATTGAACCATTAGGAGTA
GCACCCACCAAGGCAAAGAGAAGAGTGGTGCAGAGAGAAAAAAGAGCAGTGGGAATAGGAGCTTTGTTCC
TTGGGTTCTTGGGAGCAGCAGGAAGCACTATGGGCGCAGCGTCAATGACGCTGACGGTACAGGCCAGACA
ATTATTGTCTGGTATAGTGCAGCAGCAGAACAATTTGCTGAGGGCTATTGAGGCGCAACAGCATCTGTTG
CAACTCACAGTCTGGGGCATCAAGCAGCTCCAGGCAAGAATCCTGGCTGTGGAAAGATACCTAAAGGATC
AACAGCTCCTGGGGATTTGGGGTTGCTCTGGAAAACTCATTTGCACCACTGCTGTGCCTTGGAATGCTAG
TTGGAGTAATAAATCTCTGGAACAGATTTGGAATCACACGACCTGGATGGAGTGGGACAGAGAAATTAAC
AATTACACAAGCTTAATACACTCCTTAATTGAAGAATCGCAAAACCAGCAAGAAAAGAATGAACAAGAAT
TATTGGAATTAGATAAATGGGCAAGTTTGTGGAATTGGTTTAACATAACAAATTGGCTGTGGTATATAAA
ATTATTCATAATGATAGTAGGAGGCTTGGTAGGTTTAAGAATAGTTTTTGCTGTACTTTCTATAGTGAAT
AGAGTTAGGCAGGGATATTCACCATTATCGTTTCAGACCCACCTCCCAACCCCGAGGGGACCCGACAGGC
CCGAAGGAATAGAAGAAGAAGGTGGAGAGAGAGACAGAGACAGATCCATTCGATTAGTGAACGGATCTCG
ACGGTATCGATCACGAGACTAGCCTCGAGCGGCCGCCCCCTTCACCGAGGGCCTATTTCCCATGATTCCT
TCATATTTGCATATACGATACAAGGCTGTTAGAGAGATAATTGGAATTAATTTGACTGTAAACACAAAGA
TATTAGTACAAAATACGTGACGTAGAAAGTAATAATTTCTTGGGTAGTTTGCAGTTTTAAAATTATGTTT
TAAAATGGACTATCATATGTTGACTAGTTATTAATAGTAATCAATTACGGGGTCATTAGTTCATAGCCCA
TATATGGAGTTCCG
Features (pLannotate 1.2.2; 32 found; start..end, strand, type, name):
      1..304     +  enhancer       CMV enhancer: human cytomegalovirus immediate early enhancer
    305..508     +  promoter       CMV promoter: human cytomegalovirus (CMV) immediate early promoter
    566..631     +  CDS            3xFLAG: three tandem FLAG® epitope tags, followed by an enterokinase cleavage site
    707..724     +  CDS            7xHis (fragment): 6xHis affinity tag
    797..816     +  CDS            Strep-Tag II (fragment): peptide that binds Strep-Tactin®, an engineered form of streptavidin
    896..1792    +  CDS            NHEJ1: NHEJ1_HUMAN - Also known as XLF. Experimental evidence at protein level: Swiss-Prot protein existence level 1. DNA repair protein involved in DNA nonhomologous end joining (NHEJ) required for double-strand break (DSB) repair and V(D)J recombination. May serve as a bridge between XRCC4 and the other NHEJ factors located at DNA ends, or may participate in reconfiguration of the end bound NHEJ factors to allow XRCC4 access to the DNA termini. It may act in concert with XRCC6/XRCC5 (Ku) to stimulate XRCC4-mediated joining of blunt ends and several types of mismatched ends that are noncomplementary
   1855..1972    +  misc_feature   cPPT/CTS: central polypurine tract and central termination sequence of HIV-1
   2021..2531    +  promoter       hPGK promoter: human phosphoglycerate kinase 1 promoter
   2553..3152    +  CDS            PuroR: puromycin N-acetyltransferase; pac from Streptomyces alboniger; confers resistance to puromycin
   3195..3278    +  CDS            nef (fragment): NEF_HV1Z2 - Experimental evidence at protein level: Swiss-Prot protein existence level 1. Extracellular Nef protein targets CD4(+) T-lymphocytes for apoptosis by interacting with CXCR4 surface receptors. From Human immunodeficiency virus type 1 group M subtype D (isolate Z2/CDC-Z34) (HIV-1).
   3280..3513    +  LTR            3' LTR (ΔU3): self-inactivating 3' long terminal repeat (LTR) from HIV-1
   3585..3706    +  polyA_signal   SV40 poly(A) signal: SV40 polyadenylation signal
   3746..3881    +  rep_origin     SV40 ori: SV40 origin of replication
   3902..3920    -  promoter       T7 promoter: promoter for bacteriophage T7 RNA polymerase
   3928..4083    +  CDS            lacZα (fragment): LacZα fragment of β-galactosidase; lacZ fragment
   4088..4516    +  rep_origin     f1 ori (sequence partly withheld): f1 bacteriophage origin of replication; arrow indicates direction of (+) strand synthesis
   4569..4673    +  promoter       AmpR promoter: bla
   4674..5534    +  CDS            AmpR: β-lactamase; bla; confers resistance to ampicillin, carbenicillin, and related antibiotics
   5705..6293    +  rep_origin     ori: high-copy-number ColE1/pMB1/pBR322/pUC origin of replication
   6476..6568    +  CDS            lacI (fragment): lac repressor; lacI; The lac repressor binds to the lac operator to inhibit transcription in E. coli. This inhibition can be relieved by adding lactose or isopropyl-β-D-thiogalactopyranoside (IPTG).
   6581..6602    +  protein_bind   CAP binding site: CAP binding activates transcription in the presence of cAMP. E. coli catabolite activator protein
   6617..6647    +  promoter       lac promoter: promoter for the E. coli lac operon
   6655..6671    +  protein_bind   lac operator: The lac repressor binds to the lac operator to inhibit transcription in E. coli. This inhibition can be relieved by adding lactose or isopropyl-β-D-thiogalactopyranoside (IPTG). lac repressor encoded by lacI
   6716..6734    +  promoter       T3 promoter: promoter for bacteriophage T3 RNA polymerase
   6762..6988    +  promoter       RSV promoter: Rous sarcoma virus enhancer/promoter
   6989..7169    +  LTR            5' LTR (truncated): truncated 5' long terminal repeat (LTR) from HIV-1
   7216..7341    +  misc_feature   HIV-1 Ψ: packaging signal of human immunodeficiency virus type 1
   7325..7688    +  CDS            HIV-1 gag (fragment): gag protein from human immunodeficiency virus 1; gag
   7834..8067    +  misc_feature   RRE: The Rev response element (RRE) of HIV-1 allows for Rev-dependent mRNA export from the nucleus to the cytoplasm.
   8444..8544    +  CDS            Rev (fragment): human immunodeficiency virus 1 (HIV-1) Rev protein; rev; enhances nuclear export of unspliced and incompletely spliced viral mRNAs
   8594..8776    +  promoter       U6 promoter (fragment): RNA polymerase III promoter for human U6 snRNA
   8777..8841    +  enhancer       CMV enhancer (fragment): human cytomegalovirus immediate early enhancer
