[The description below was written by a language model from this plasmid's Addgene catalogue record and pLannotate feature annotations shown in this document.]
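Description:
pLD-puro-Cn-VA-NHEJ1-S262E/S263E is a third-generation-style, self-inactivating HIV-1 lentiviral expression vector built on the pLD-puro-CnVA backbone for stable expression of a tagged human NHEJ1 (XLF) mutant in mammalian cells. The viral genome is transcribed from an RSV promoter fused to a truncated 5' LTR and carries the Ψ packaging signal with a gag fragment, the Rev response element, a cPPT/CTS element and a ΔU3 3' LTR, followed by an SV40 poly(A) signal and SV40 origin. In bacteria the plasmid is maintained through a ColE1/pUC-type origin and ampicillin resistance (AmpR), with an f1 origin also present. The catalogue lists it as low copy even though the annotated origin is of the high-copy type. Residual lac, T3 and T7 elements and a partial U6 promoter are backbone remnants.

Between the LTRs, the CMV enhancer/promoter drives an open reading frame in which the backbone-encoded N-terminal VA tag (3xFLAG, two TEV sites, 6xHis and two Strep tags) is fused to NHEJ1 carrying the S262E/S263E substitutions. Glutamate replacement of serines is a common way to mimic phosphorylation, although the record does not state this intent. The associated publication concerns phosphoregulation of the yeast homolog Nej1 in non-homologous end joining. Downstream, a human PGK promoter drives puromycin N-acetyltransferase for selection of transduced cells. The multi-epitope tag suits detection and sequential affinity purification of NHEJ1 complexes. The sequenced record (8,841 nt) differs somewhat from the catalogued total size (8,598 bp), and the annotated NHEJ1 coding region is shorter than the listed 1,233 bp insert. The record does not explain these differences.
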