Addgene plasmid #141342: pLD-puro-Cn-VA-NHEJ1-S262E/S263E
Purpose: Lentiviral vector for expression of human NHEJ1-S262E/S263E in mammalian cells
Depositing lab: Mohan Babu. Depositing organization: University of Regina. Publication: The conserved Tpk1 regulates non-homologous end joining double-strand break repair by phosphorylation of Nej1, a homolog of the human XLF. Jessulat M, Amin S, Hooshyar M, Malty R, Moutaoufik MT, Zilocchi M, Istace Z, Phanse S, Aoki H, Omidi K, Burnside D, Samanfar B, Aly KA, Golshani A, Babu M. Nucleic Acids Res. 2021 Jul 9. pii: 6318499. doi: 10.1093/nar/gkab585. PubMed 34244791.
Backbone
  Vector backbone: pLD-puro-CnVA
  Backbone manufacturer: Addgene # 24587
  Backbone size w/o insert (bp): 9418
  Total vector size (bp): 8598
  Vector type: Mammalian Expression, Lentiviral
  Selectable markers: Puromycin
Growth in bacteria
  Bacterial resistance: Ampicillin, 100 μg/mL
  Growth temperature: 30°C
  Growth strain: NEB Stable
  Growth instructions: Grow for no longer than 16 hr
  Copy number: Low Copy
Gene/Insert
  Gene/Insert name: NHEJ1-S262E/S263E
  Species: H. sapiens (human)
  Insert size (bp): 1233
  Mutation: S262E/S263E
  GenBank ID: 79840
  Entrez Gene: NHEJ1 (a.k.a. XLF)
  Promoter: CMV
  Tag / fusion protein: VA tag (3XFLAG-2XTEV-6XHis-2XStrep-Beacon) (N terminal on backbone)
  Cloning method: Restriction Enzyme; 5′ cloning site BshTI (not destroyed); 3′ cloning site XbaI (not destroyed)
  Sequencing primers: 5′ CMV Forward; 3′ 5'-TCTTTCCCCTGCACTGTACC-3'
Resource information
  A portion of this plasmid was derived from a plasmid made by: MGC: 32656, IMAGE: 4076851, GenBank: BC030986.1
Terms and licenses: Academic/Nonprofit Terms; Industry Terms: Not Available to Industry
How to cite: pLD-puro-Cn-VA-NHEJ1-S262E/S263E was a gift from Mohan Babu (Addgene plasmid # 141342 ; http://n2t.net/addgene:141342 ; RRID:Addgene_141342)
